>Addgene plasmid #140849 | pLz57_polyPro_CsoS2_CTD_r8 | addgene full sequence | sequence record 297973 | Addgene NGS Result
TAATACGACTCACTATAGGGACACCACAACGGTTTCCCTCTAGAAATAATTTTGTTTAACTTTAAGAAGG
AGATATACCATGTCCTGGAAGCACCATCACCATCACCATGAAAACCTGTACTTCCAGTCCGCAGCTGTTG
GTGGGGGATCTGGAGGTGGGTCTGGTGGACCTCCCCCGCCTCCACCGCCACCGCCAGCTCCTGCACCTGC
GCCTGCTCCTCCGCCACCCCCTCCACCGCCACCTGCTCCTGCTCCTGCTCCGGCACCACCACCTCCGCCT
CCGCCACCTGGAGGTGGATCAGGAGGTGGTTCAGGTGGAGGAAGTATTCAAACCCCAGCTCGCTCGGCTC
AGAATCGCATTACAGGTAACGACATTGCGCCCTCAGGTCGCATTACAGGCCCTGGTATGCTGGCAACCGG
CTTGATTACAGGAACCCCCGAATTCGGTGGCGGTAGCGGAGGTGGTAGTGGTGGAAGCGGTTAAGCGGTT
AAGATCCGGCTGCTAACAAAGCCCGAAAGGAAGCTGAGTTGGCTGCTGCCACCGCTGAGCAATAACTAGC
ATAACCCCTTGGGGCCTCTAAACGGGTCTTGAGGGGTTTTTTGCTGAAAGGAGGAACTATATCCGGATAT
CCACAGGACGGGTGTGGTCGCCATGATCGCGTAGTCGATAGTGGCTCCAAGTAGCGAAGCGAGCAGGACT
GGGCGGCGGCCAAAGCGGTCGGACAGTGCTCCGAGAACGGGTGCGCATAGAAATTGCATCAACGCATATA
GCGCTAGCAGCACGCCATAGTGACTGGCGATGCTGTCGGAATGGACGATATCCCGCAAGAGGCCCGGCAG
TACCGGCATAACCAAGCCTATGCCTACAGCATCCAGGGTGACGGTGCCGAGGATGACGATGAGCGCATTG
TTAGATTTCATACACGGTGCCTGACTGCGTTAGCAATTTAACTGTGATAAACTACCGCATTAAAGCTTAT
CGATGATAAGCTGTCAAACATGAGAATTCTTGAAGACGAAAGGGCCTCGTGATACGCCTATTTTTATAGG
TTAATGTCATGATAATAATGGTTTCTTAGACGTCAGGTGGCACTTTTCGGGGAAATGTGCGCGGAACCCC
TATTTGTTTATTTTTCTAAATACATTCAAATATGTATCCGCTCATGAGACAATAACCCTGATAAATGCTT
CAATAATATTGAAAAAGGAAGAGTATGAGTATTCAACATTTCCGTGTCGCCCTTATTCCCTTTTTTGCGG
CATTTTGCCTTCCTGTTTTTGCTCACCCAGAAACGCTGGTGAAAGTAAAAGATGCTGAAGATCAGTTGGG
TGCACGAGTGGGTTACATCGAACTGGATCTCAACAGCGGTAAGATCCTTGAGAGTTTTCGCCCCGAAGAA
CGTTTTCCAATGATGAGCACTTTTAAAGTTCTGCTATGTGGCGCGGTATTATCCCGTGTTGACGCCGGGC
AAGAGCAACTCGGTCGCCGCATACACTATTCTCAGAATGACTTGGTTGAGTACTCACCAGTCACAGAAAA
GCATCTTACGGATGGCATGACAGTAAGAGAATTATGCAGTGCTGCCATAACCATGAGTGATAACACTGCG
GCCAACTTACTTCTGACAACGATCGGAGGACCGAAGGAGCTAACCGCTTTTTTGCACAACATGGGGGATC
ATGTAACTCGCCTTGATCGTTGGGAACCGGAGCTGAATGAAGCCATACCAAACGACGAGCGTGACACCAC
GATGCCTGCAGCAATGGCAACAACGTTGCGCAAACTATTAACTGGCGAACTACTTACTCTAGCTTCCCGG
CAACAATTAATAGACTGGATGGAGGCGGATAAAGTTGCAGGACCACTTCTGCGCTCGGCCCTTCCGGCTG
GCTGGTTTATTGCTGATAAATCTGGAGCCGGTGAGCGTGGCTCTCGCGGTATCATTGCAGCACTGGGGCC
AGATGGTAAGCCCTCCCGTATCGTAGTTATCTACACGACGGGGAGTCAGGCAACTATGGATGAACGAAAT
AGACAGATCGCTGAGATAGGTGCCTCACTGATTAAGCATTGGTAACTGTCAGACCAAGTTTACTCATATA
TACTTTAGATTGATTTAAAACTTCATTTTTAATTTAAAAGGATCTAGGTGAAGATCCTTTTTGATAATCT
CATGACCAAAATCCCTTAACGTGAGTTTTCGTTCCACTGAGCGTCAGACCCCGTAGAAAAGATCAAAGGA
TCTTCTTGAGATCCTTTTTTTCTGCGCGTAATCTGCTGCTTGCAAACAAAAAAACCACCGCTACCAGCGG
TGGTTTGTTTGCCGGATCAAGAGCTACCAACTCTTTTTCCGAAGGTAACTGGCTTCAGCAGAGCGCAGAT
ACCAAATACTGTCCTTCTAGTGTAGCCGTAGTTAGGCCACCACTTCAAGAACTCTGTAGCACCGCCTACA
TACCTCGCTCTGCTAATCCTGTTACCAGTGGCTGCTGCCAGTGGCGATAAGTCGTGTCTTACCGGGTTGG
ACTCAAGACGATAGTTACCGGATAAGGCGCAGCGGTCGGGCTGAACGGGGGGTTCGTGCACACAGCCCAG
CTTGGAGCGAACGACCTACACCGAACTGAGATACCTACAGCGTGAGCTATGAGAAAGCGCCACGCTTCCC
GAAGGGAGAAAGGCGGACAGGTATCCGGTAAGCGGCAGGGTCGGAACAGGAGAGCGCACGAGGGAGCTTC
CAGGGGGAAACGCCTGGTATCTTTATAGTCCTGTCGGGTTTCGCCACCTCTGACTTGAGCGTCGATTTTT
GTGATGCTCGTCAGGGGGGCGGAGCCTATGGAAAAACGCCAGCAACGCGGCCTTTTTACGGTTCCTGGCC
TTTTGCTGGCCTTTTGCTCACATGTTCTTTCCTGCGTTATCCCCTGATTCTGTGGATAACCGTATTACCG
CCTTTGAGTGAGCTGATACCGCTCGCCGCAGCCGAACGACCGAGCGCAGCGAGTCAGTGAGCGAGGAAGC
GGAAGAGCGCCTGATGCGGTATTTTCTCCTTACGCATCTGTGCGGTATTTCACACCGCAATGGTGCACTC
TCAGTACAATCTGCTCTGATGCCGCATAGTTAAGCCAGTATACACTCCGCTATCGCTACGTGACTGGGTC
ATGGCTGCGCCCCGACACCCGCCAACACCCGCTGACGCGCCCTGACGGGCTTGTCTGCTCCCGGCATCCG
CTTACAGACAAGCTGTGACCGCCTCCGGGAGCTGCATGTGTCAGAGGTTTTCACCGTCATCACCGAAACG
CGCGAGGCAGCTGCGGTAAAGCTCATCAGCGTGGTCGTGAAGCGATTCACAGATGTCTGCCTGTTCATCC
GCGTCCAGCTCGTTGAGTTTCTCCAGAAGCGTTAATGTCTGGCTTCTGATAAAGCGGGCCATGTTAAGGG
CGGTTTTTTCCTGTTTGGTCACTGATGCCTCCGTGTAAGGGGGATTTCTGTTCATGGGGGTAATGATACC
GATGAAACGAGAGAGGATGCTCACGATACGGGTTACTGATGATGAACATGCCCGGTTACTGGAACGTTGT
GAGGGTAAACAACTGGCGGTATGGATGCGGCGGGACCAGAGAAAAATCACTCAGGGTCAATGCCAGCGCT
TCGTTAATACAGATGTAGGTGTTCCACAGGGTAGCCAGCAGCATCCTGCGATGCAGATCCGGAACATAAT
GGTGCAGGGCGCTGACTTCCGCGTTTCCAGACTTTACGAAACACGGAAACCGAAGACCATTCATGTTGTT
GCTCAGGTCGCAGACGTTTTGCAGCAGCAGTCGCTTCACGTTCGCTCGCGTATCGGTGATTCATTCTGCT
AACCAGTAAGGCAACCCCGCCAGCCTAGCCGGGTCCTCAACGACAGGAGCACGATCATGCGCACCCGTGG
CCAGGACCCAACGCTGCCCGAGATGCGCCGCGTGCGGCTGCTGGAGATGGCGGACGCGATGGATATGTTC
TGCCAAGGGTTGGTTTGCGCATTCACAGTTCTCCGCAAGAATTGATTGGCTCCAATTCTTGGAGTGGTGA
ATCCGTTAGCGAGGTGCCGCCGGCTTCCATTCAGGTCGAGGTGGCCCGGCTCCATGCACCGCGACGCAAC
GCGGGGAGGCAGACAAGGTATAGGGCGGCGCCTACAATCCATGCCAACCCGTTCCATGTGCTCGCCGAGG
CGGCATAAATCGCCGTGACGATCAGCGGTCCAATGATCGAAGTTAGGCTGGTAAGAGCCGCGAGCGATCC
TTGAAGCTGTCCCTGATGGTCGTCATCTACCTGCCTGGACAGCATGGCCTGCAACGCGGGCATCCCGATG
CCGCCGGAAGCGAGAAGAATCATAATGGGGAAGGCCATCCAGCCTCGCGTCGCGAACGCCAGCAAGACGT
AGCCCAGCGCGTCGGCCGCCATGCCGGCGATAATGGCCTGCTTCTCGCCGAAACGTTTGGTGGCGGGACC
AGTGACGAAGGCTTGAGCGAGGGCGTGCAAGATTCCGAATACCGCAAGCGACAGGCCGATCATCGTCGCG
CTCCAGCGAAAGCGGTCCTCGCCGAAAATGACCCAGAGCGCTGCCGGCACCTGTCCTACGAGTTGCATGA
TAAAGAAGACAGTCATAAGTGCGGCGACGATAGTCATGCCCCGCGCCCACCGGAAGGAGCTGACTGGGTT
GAAGGCTCTCAAGGGCATCGGTCGACGCTCTCCCTTATGCGACTCCTGCATTAGGAAGCAGCCCAGTAGT
AGGTTGAGGCCGTTGAGCACCGCCGCCGCAAGGAATGGTGCATGCAAGGAGATGGCGCCCAACAGTCCCC
CGGCCACGGGGCCTGCCACCATACCCACGCCGAAACAAGCGCTCATGAGCCCGAAGTGGCGAGCCCGATC
TTCCCCATCGGTGATGTCGGCGATATAGGCGCCAGCAACCGCACCTGTGGCGCCGGTGATGCCGGCCACG
ATGCGTCCGGCGTAGAGGATCGAGATCTCGATCCCGCGAAAT
Features (pLannotate 1.2.2; 16 found; start..end, strand, type, name):
      1..19      +  promoter       T7 promoter: promoter for bacteriophage T7 RNA polymerase
     51..73      +  RBS            RBS: efficient ribosome binding site from bacteriophage T7 gene 10 (Olins and Rangwala, 1989)
     92..109     +  CDS            6xHis: 6xHis affinity tag
    110..127     +  CDS            TEV site (fragment): tobacco etch virus (TEV) protease recognition and cleavage site
    323..445     +  CDS            csoS2 (fragment): CSOS2_HALNC - Experimental evidence at protein level: Swiss-Prot protein existence level 1. Unlike beta-carboxysomes, alpha-carboxysomes (Cb) can form without cargo protein. CsoS2 is essential for Cb formation and is also capable of targeting foreign proteins to the Cb. The Cb shell assembles with the aid of CsoS2; CsoS1A, CsoS1B and CsoS1C form the majority of the shell while CsoS4A and CsoS4B form vertices. CsoS1D forms pseudohexamers that probably control metabolite flux into and out of the shell. From Halothiobacillus neapolitanus (strain ATCC 23641 / c2) (Thiobacillus neapolitanus).
    499..548     +  CDS            SET1 (fragment): solubility-enhancement tag derived from T7 phage gene 10B
    556..603     +  terminator     T7 terminator: transcription terminator for bacteriophage T7 RNA polymerase
    629..921     -  CDS            TcR (fragment): tetracycline efflux protein; tet; confers resistance to tetracycline
    969..997     -  promoter       tet promoter: E. coli promoter for tetracycline efflux protein gene
   1110..1214    +  promoter       AmpR promoter: bla
   1215..2072    +  CDS            bla: BLAT_ECOLX - Experimental evidence at protein level: Swiss-Prot protein existence level 1. TEM-type are the most prevalent beta-lactamases in enterobacteria; they hydrolyze the beta-lactam bond in susceptible beta-lactam antibiotics, thus conferring resistance to penicillins and cephalosporins. TEM-3 and TEM-4 are capable of hydrolyzing cefotaxime and ceftazidime. TEM-5 is capable of hydrolyzing ceftazidime. TEM-6 is capable of hydrolyzing ceftazidime and aztreonam. TEM-8/CAZ-2, TEM- 16/CAZ-7 and TEM-24/CAZ-6 are markedly active against ceftazidime. IRT- 4 shows resistance to beta-lactamase in
   2246..2834    +  rep_origin     ori: high-copy-number ColE1/pMB1/pBR322/pUC origin of replication
   3020..3159    -  misc_feature   bom: basis of mobility region from pBR322
   3261..3452    -  CDS            rop: Rop protein, which maintains plasmids at low copy number; rop
   3469..3849    +  CDS            YPB1_ECOLX: Protein predicted: Swiss-Prot protein existence level 4. From Escherichia coli.
   4091..4991    -  CDS            TcR (fragment): tetracycline efflux protein; tet; confers resistance to tetracycline
