[The description below was written by a language model from this plasmid's Addgene catalogue record and pLannotate feature annotations shown in this document.]
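Description:
pLz57_polyPro_CsoS2_CTD_r8 is a bacterial expression plasmid built on a modified Novagen pET-14b backbone, about 5.0 kb in total. The backbone's built-in His-tag and thrombin site were removed, and BsaI sites were introduced for Golden Gate assembly; these sites were destroyed when the insert was cloned. The plasmid replicates from a ColE1/pMB1-type origin and also carries the pBR322-derived bom and rop elements. The catalogue lists it as high copy. Selection is by ampicillin through the TEM beta-lactamase gene (bla) under its own promoter. The tetracycline resistance gene appears only as two separated fragments with the tet promoter, a leftover of the pBR322 lineage that is not recorded as a usable marker.

The roughly 405 bp insert lies between a T7 promoter with the phage T7 gene 10 ribosome binding site and a T7 terminator, so expression requires a host that supplies T7 RNA polymerase. The open reading frame starts with an N-terminal hexahistidine tag followed by a sequence annotated as a partial TEV protease site, which would allow affinity purification and possibly tag removal. Downstream, the record describes a polyproline helix fused to repeat 8 of the C-terminal domain of CsoS2. The annotation matches that segment to CsoS2 of Halothiobacillus neapolitanus, a protein essential for alpha-carboxysome assembly. The polyproline segment is not separately annotated, and a short match to the T7 gene 10B-derived SET1 tag just before the terminator may simply be residual pET vector sequence.

The stated purpose is that this construct matches pLz47 except that CTD repeat 8 replaces the N*-peptide. That suggests a comparison peptide for studying CsoS2–Rubisco interactions, although the record does not describe the specific assay.
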