Addgene plasmid #140849: pLz57_polyPro_CsoS2_CTD_r8
Purpose: Same as pLz47 but with CTD repeat 8 instead of N*-peptide
Depositing lab: David Savage. Depositing organization: University of California, Berkeley. Publication: Multivalent interactions between CsoS2 and Rubisco mediate alpha-carboxysome formation. Oltrogge LM, Chaijarasphong T, Chen AW, Bolin ER, Marqusee S, Savage DF. Nat Struct Mol Biol. 2020 Mar;27(3):281-287. doi: 10.1038/s41594-020-0387-7. Epub 2020 Mar 2. PubMed 32123388.
Backbone
  Vector backbone: pET-14b
  Backbone manufacturer: Novagen
  Backbone size w/o insert (bp): 4614
  Total vector size (bp): 5012
  Modifications to backbone: elimination of built-in His-tag and thrombin recognition site; introduction of BsaI sites for Golden Gate assembly
  Vector type: Bacterial Expression
Growth in bacteria
  Bacterial resistance: Ampicillin, 100 μg/mL
  Growth temperature: 37°C
  Growth strain: DH5alpha
  Copy number: High Copy
Gene/Insert
  Gene/Insert name: polyproline helix with CsoS2 CTD repeat 8
  Insert size (bp): 405
  Promoter: T7
  Tag / fusion protein: Hexahistidine tag (N terminal on insert)
  Cloning method: Restriction Enzyme; 5′ cloning site BsaI (destroyed during cloning); 3′ cloning site BsaI (destroyed during cloning)
  Sequencing primers: 5′ T7 forward; 3′ T7 reverse
Terms and licenses: Academic/Nonprofit Terms; Industry Terms: Not Available to Industry
How to cite: pLz57_polyPro_CsoS2_CTD_r8 was a gift from David Savage (Addgene plasmid # 140849 ; http://n2t.net/addgene:140849 ; RRID:Addgene_140849)
